>Addgene plasmid #105524 | pGEMHE-mCherry-mTrim21ΔPRYSPRY | addgene partial sequence | sequence record 205147 | Addgene Partial NGS Result
AGCTTGGCGTAATCATGGTCATAGCTGTTTCCTGTGTGAAATTGTTATCCGCTCACAATTCCACACAACA
TACGAGCCGGAAGCATAAAGTGTAAAGCCTGGGGTGCCTAATGAGTGAGCTAACTCACATTAATTGCGTT
GCGCTCACTGCCCGCTTTCCAGTCGGGAAACCTGTCGTGCCAGCTGCATTAATGAATCGGCCAACGCGCG
GGGAGAGGCGGTTTGCGTATTGGGCGCTCTTCCGCTTCCTCGCTCACTGACTCGCTGCGCTCGGTCGTTC
GGCTGCGGCGAGCGGTATCAGCTCACTCAAAGGCGGTAATACGGTTATCCACAGAATCAGGGGATAACGC
AGGAAAGAACATGTGAGCAAAAGGCCAGCAAAAGGCCAGGAACCGTAAAAAGGCCGCGTTGCTGGCGTTT
TTCCATAGGCTCCGCCCCCCTGACGAGCATCACAAAAATCGACGCTCAAGTCAGAGGTGGCGAAACCCGA
CAGGACTATAAAGATACCAGGCGTTTCCCCCTGGAAGCTCCCTCGTGCGCTCTCCTGTTCCGACCCTGCC
GCTTACCGGATACCTGTCCGCCTTTCTCCCTTCGGGAAGCGTGGCGCTTTCTCATAGCTCACGCTGTAGG
TATCTCAGTTCGGTGTAGGTCGTTCGCTCCAAGCTGGGCTGTGTGCACGAACCCCCCGTTCAGCCCGACC
GCTGCGCCTTATCCGGTAACTATCGTCTTGAGTCCAACCCGGTAAGACACGACTTATCGCCACTGGCAGC
AGCCACTGGTAACAGGATTAGCAGAGCGAGGTATGTAGGCGGTGCTACAGAGTTCTTGAAGTGGTGGCCT
AACTACGGCTACACTAGAAGAACAGTATTTGGTATCTGCGCTCTGCTGAAGCCAGTTACCTTCGGAAAAA
GAGTTGGTAGCTCTTGATCCGGCAAACAAACCACCGCTGGTAGCGGTGGTTTTTTTGTTTGCAAGCAGCA
GATTACGCGCAGAAAAAAAGGATCTCAAGAAGATCCTTTGATCTTTTCTACGGGGTCTGACGCTCAGTGG
AACGAAAACTCACGTTAAGGGATTTTGGTCATGAGATTATCAAAAAGGATCTTCACCTAGATCCTTTTAA
ATTAAAAATGAAGTTTTAAATCAATCTAAAGTATATATGAGTAAACTTGGTCTGACAGTTACCAATGCTT
AATCAGTGAGGCACCTATCTCAGCGATCTGTCTATTTCGTTCATCCATAGTTGCCTGACTCCCCGTCGTG
TAGATAACTACGATACGGGAGGGCTTACCATCTGGCCCCAGTGCTGCAATGATACCGCGAGACCCACGCT
CACCGGCTCCAGATTTATCAGCAATAAACCAGCCAGCCGGAAGGGCCGAGCGCAGAAGTGGTCCTGCAAC
TTTATCCGCCTCCATCCAGTCTATTAATTGTTGCCGGGAAGCTAGAGTAAGTAGTTCGCCAGTTAATAGT
TTGCGCAACGTTGTTGCCATTGCTACAGGCATCGTGGTGTCACGCTCGTCGTTTGGTATGGCTTCATTCA
GCTCCGGTTCCCAACGATCAAGGCGAGTTACATGATCCCCCATGTTGTGCAAAAAAGCGGTTAGCTCCTT
CGGTCCTCCGATCGTTGTCAGAAGTAAGTTGGCCGCAGTGTTATCACTCATGGTTATGGCAGCACTGCAT
AATTCTCTTACTGTCATGCCATCCGTAAGATGCTTTTCTGTGACTGGTGAGTACTCAACCAAGTCATTCT
GAGAATAGTGTATGCGGCGACCGAGTTGCTCTTGCCCGGCGTCAATACGGGATAATACCGCGCCACATAG
CAGAACTTTAAAAGTGCTCATCATTGGAAAACGTTCTTCGGGGCGAAAACTCTCAAGGATCTTACCGCTG
TTGAGATCCAGTTCGATGTAACCCACTCGTGCACCCAACTGATCTTCAGCATCTTTTACTTTCACCAGCG
TTTCTGGGTGAGCAAAAACAGGAAGGCAAAATGCCGCAAAAAAGGGAATAAGGGCGACACGGAAATGTTG
AATACTCATACTCTTCCTTTTTCAATATTATTGAAGCATTTATCAGGGTTATTGTCTCATGAGCGGATAC
ATATTTGAATGTATTTAGAAAAATAAACAAATAGGGGTTCCGCGCACATTTCCCCGAAAAGTGCCACCTG
ACGTCTAAGAAACCATTATTATCATGACATTAACCTATAAAAATAGGCGTATCACGAGGCCCTTTCGTCT
CGCGCGTTTCGGTGATGACGGTGAAAACCTCTGACACATGCAGCTCCCGGAGACGGTCACAGCTTGTCTG
TAAGCGGATGCCGGGAGCAGACAAGCCCGTCAGGGCGCGTCAGCGGGTGTTGGCGGGTGTCGGGGCTGGC
TTAACTATGCGGCATCAGAGCAGATTGTACTGAGAGTGCACCATATGCGGTGTGAAATACCGCACAGATG
CGTAAGGAGAAAATACCGCATCAGGCGCCATTCGCCATTCAGGCTGCGCAACTGTTGGGAAGGGCGATCG
GTGCGGGCCTCTTCGCTATTACGCCAGCTGGCGAAAGGGGGATGTGCTGCAAGGCGATTAAGTTGGGTAA
CGCCAGGGTTTTCCCAGTCACGACGTTGTAAAACGACGGCCAGTGAATTGTAATACGACTCACTATAGGG
CGAATTAATTCGAGCTCGGTACCCAGCTTGCTTGTTCTTTTTGCAGAAGCTCAGAATAAACGCTCAACTT
TGGCAGATCAATTCCCCGGTGCTAGCGCTACCGGTCGCCACCATGGTGAGCAAGGGCGAGGAGGATAACA
TGGCCATCATCAAGGAGTTCATGCGCTTCAAGGTGCACATGGAGGGCTCCGTGAACGGCCACGAGTTCGA
GATCGAGGGCGAGGGCGAGGGCCGCCCCTACGAGGGCACCCAGACCGCCAAGCTGAAGGTGACCAAGGGT
GGCCCCCTGCCCTTCGCCTGGGACATCCTGTCCCCTCAGTTCATGTACGGCTCCAAGGCCTACGTGAAGC
ACCCCGCCGACATCCCCGACTACTTGAAGCTGTCCTTCCCCGAGGGCTTCAAGTGGGAGCGCGTGATGAA
CTTCGAGGACGGCGGCGTGGTGACCGTGACCCAGGACTCCTCCCTGCAGGACGGCGAGTTCATCTACAAG
GTGAAGCTGCGCGGCACCAACTTCCCCTCCGACGGCCCCGTAATGCAGAAGAAGACCATGGGCTGGGAGG
CCTCCTCCGAGCGGATGTACCCCGAGGACGGCGCCCTGAAGGGCGAGATCAAGCAGAGGCTGAAGCTGAA
GGACGGCGGCCACTACGACGCTGAGGTCAAGACCACCTACAAGGCCAAGAAGCCCGTGCAGCTGCCCGGC
GCCTACAACGTCAACATCAAGTTGGACATCACCTCCCACAACGAGGACTACACCATCGTGGAACAGTACG
AACGCGCCGAGGGCCGCCACTCCACCGGCGGCATGGACGAGCTGTACAAGTCCGGACTCAGATCTCGAGC
TCAAGCTTCGAATTCAATGTCTCTGGAAAAGATGTGGGAGGAGGTCACCTGTTCTATCTGCCTGGATCCC
ATGGTGGAGCCTATGAGTATCGAATGTGGCCATTGCTTTTGCAAGGAATGCATTTTTGAAGTTGGGAAGA
ATGGGGGCAGTTCATGTCCCGAGTGCCGGCAACAGTTTCTGCTCCGAAACCTCAGGCCCAATAGACATAT
AGCCAACATGGTGGAAAACCTTAAACAGATAGCCCAGAATACCAAGAAGAGTACCCAGGAAACGCACTGC
ATGAAGCATGGAGAGAAGCTTCACCTATTCTGTGAGGAAGATGGGCAGGCCCTTTGCTGGGTGTGTGCCC
AGTCTGGGAAACACCGGGACCACACCAGGGTCCCTATTGAAGAGGCTGCTAAGGTATACCAGGAGAAGAT
CCACGTGGCTTTAGAAAAACTGAGAAAGGGGAAAGAGTTGGCCGAGAAGATGGAAATGGATCTCACGATG
CAAAGAACAGACTGGAAGAGGAACATTGACACCCAGAAGTCGAGGATTCACGCAGAGTTCGCACTTCAGA
ATAGCTTGCTGGCTCAGGAGGAGCAGAGGCAGCTGCAGAGGCTGGAGAAGGATCAAAGGGAGTACCTGAG
ACTCCTGGGGAAGAAGGAGGCTGAGCTGGCTGAGAAGAACCAGGCCCTGCAGGAGCTGATCTCAGAGCTG
GAGAGGAGGATTCGTGGTTCAGAGCTGGAGCTACTGCAGGAGGTGAGGATCATCCTGGAAAGGAGTGGAT
CCTGGAACCTGGACACGTTAGATATTGACGCCCCAGACCTAACAAGCACATGCCCTGTGCCAGGGCGGAA
GAAGATGCTGAGGACATGTTGAGCGGCCGCTCTAGATAAATGATAGCTTGATCTGGTTACCACTAAACCA
GCCTCAAGAACACCCGAATGGAGTCTCTAAGCTACATAATACCAACTTACACTTTACAAAATGTTGTCCC
CCAAAATGTAGCCATTCGTATCTGCTCCTAATAAAAAGAAAGTT
