[The description below was written by a language model from this plasmid's Addgene catalogue record.]
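Description:
pGEMHE-mCherry-mTrim21ΔPRYSPRY is an in vitro transcription plasmid built on the pGEMHE backbone, with a recorded total size of about 4.65 kb. It is propagated in E. coli as a high-copy plasmid under ampicillin selection. It is not meant for direct expression in cells. Instead, it serves as a template: a T7 promoter drives synthesis of mRNA in vitro, which can then be introduced into cells or oocytes. No feature table was supplied, so the origin of replication, any untranslated regions flanking the coding sequence, and any polyadenylation or linearisation sites in the backbone are not stated in the record.

The payload is an 846 bp fragment of mouse Trim21 (also known as Ro52 or Ssa1), cloned between EcoRI and NotI sites that both remain intact. It is fused downstream of an mCherry coding sequence already present in the backbone, giving an N-terminally mCherry-tagged protein. The insert is a truncation lacking the PRYSPRY domain. The record annotates it as amino acids 1–281, and the insert length is consistent with these being the retained residues. In TRIM21 the C-terminal PRYSPRY domain is the part that binds antibody Fc, while the N-terminal portion carries the RING, B-box and coiled-coil regions associated with E3 ubiquitin ligase activity.

The associated publication describes a method for acute, rapid degradation of endogenous proteins. In that setting, a fluorescent TRIM21 unable to engage antibody would plausibly serve as a binding-deficient control alongside full-length TRIM21, although the record does not state this role explicitly. The red fluorescent tag allows expression of the translated protein to be monitored.
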