Addgene plasmid #105524: pGEMHE-mCherry-mTrim21ΔPRYSPRY
Purpose: T7 promotor drives in vitro transcription of mCherry-tagged mouse TRIM21 with deleted PRYSPRY domain mRNA
Depositing lab: Melina Schuh. Depositing organization: MRC Laboratory of Molecular Biology. Publication: A Method for the Acute and Rapid Degradation of Endogenous Proteins. Clift D, McEwan WA, Labzin LI, Konieczny V, Mogessie B, James LC, Schuh M. Cell. 2017 Nov 13. pii: S0092-8674(17)31255-2. doi: 10.1016/j.cell.2017.10.033. PubMed 29153837.
Backbone
  Vector backbone: pGEMHE
  Backbone size w/o insert (bp): 3807
  Total vector size (bp): 4653
  Vector type: in vitro Transcription
Growth in bacteria
  Bacterial resistance: Ampicillin, 100 μg/mL
  Growth temperature: 37°C
  Growth strain: DH5alpha
  Copy number: High Copy
Gene/Insert
  Gene/Insert name: TRIM21 (alt names: Ro52; Ssa1)
  Species: M. musculus (mouse)
  Insert size (bp): 846
  Mutation: deletion of PRYSPRY domain (aa1-281)
  GenBank ID: NM_001082552.2
  Entrez Gene: Trim21 (a.k.a. Ro52, Ssa1)
  Promoter: T7
  Tag / fusion protein: mCherry (N terminal on backbone)
  Cloning method: Restriction Enzyme; 5′ cloning site EcoRI (not destroyed); 3′ cloning site NotI (not destroyed)
  Sequencing primers: 5′ CCCCGTAATGCAGAAGAAGA; 3′ TCGGGTGTTCTTGAGGCTGG
Resource information
  A portion of this plasmid was derived from a plasmid made by: Trim sequence was originally cloned by Leo James/William McEwan also MRC Laboratory of Molecular Biology
Terms and licenses: Academic/Nonprofit Terms; Industry Terms: Not Available to Industry
How to cite: pGEMHE-mCherry-mTrim21ΔPRYSPRY was a gift from Melina Schuh (Addgene plasmid # 105524 ; http://n2t.net/addgene:105524 ; RRID:Addgene_105524)
